>Addgene plasmid #99294 | hSTARR-seq_SULT1C vector | addgene full sequence | sequence record 192990 | Addgene NGS Result
GTGATCCCCCTGGCCAGTGCACGTCTGCTGTCAGATAAAGTCTCCCGTGAACTTTACCCGGTGGTGCATA
TCGGGGATGAAAGCTGGCGCATGATGACCACCGATATGGCCAGTGTGCCGGTCTCCGTTATCGGGGAAGA
AGTGGCTGATCTCAGCCACCGCGAAAATGACATCAAAAACGCCATTAACCTGATGTTCTGGGGAATATAA
ATGTCAGGCTCCCTTATACACAGCCAGTCTGCAGGATATCGTCGACGAATTCGGCCGGCCGCTTCGAGCA
GACATGATAAGATACATTGATGAGTTTGGACAAACCACAACTAGAATGCAGTGAAAAAAATGCTTTATTT
GTGAAATTTGTGATGCTATTGCTTTATTTGTAACCATTATAAGCTGCAATAAACAAGTTAACAACAACAA
TTGCATTCATTTTATGTTTCAGGTTCAGGGGGAGGTGTGGGAGGTTTTTTAAAGCAAGTAAAACCTCTAC
AAATGTGGTAAAATCGATAAGGATCCGACCGATGCCCTTGAGAGCCTTCAACCCAGTCAGCTCCTTCCGG
TGGGCGCGGGGCATGACTATCGTCGCCGCACTTATGACTGTCTTCTTTATCATGCAACTCGTAGGACAGG
TGCCGGCAGCGCTCTTCCGCTTCCTCGCTCACTGACTCGCTGCGCTCGGTCGTTCGGCTGCGGCGAGCGG
TATCAGCTCACTCAAAGGCGGTAATACGGTTATCCACAGAATCAGGGGATAACGCAGGAAAGAACATGTG
AGCAAAAGGCCAGCAAAAGGCCAGGAACCGTAAAAAGGCCGCGTTGCTGGCGTTTTTCCATAGGCTCCGC
CCCCCTGACGAGCATCACAAAAATCGACGCTCAAGTCAGAGGTGGCGAAACCCGACAGGACTATAAAGAT
ACCAGGCGTTTCCCCCTGGAAGCTCCCTCGTGCGCTCTCCTGTTCCGACCCTGCCGCTTACCGGATACCT
GTCCGCCTTTCTCCCTTCGGGAAGCGTGGCGCTTTCTCATAGCTCACGCTGTAGGTATCTCAGTTCGGTG
TAGGTCGTTCGCTCCAAGCTGGGCTGTGTGCACGAACCCCCCGTTCAGCCCGACCGCTGCGCCTTATCCG
GTAACTATCGTCTTGAGTCCAACCCGGTAAGACACGACTTATCGCCACTGGCAGCAGCCACTGGTAACAG
GATTAGCAGAGCGAGGTATGTAGGCGGTGCTACAGAGTTCTTGAAGTGGTGGCCTAACTACGGCTACACT
AGAAGAACAGTATTTGGTATCTGCGCTCTGCTGAAGCCAGTTACCTTCGGAAAAAGAGTTGGTAGCTCTT
GATCCGGCAAACAAACCACCGCTGGTAGCGGTGGTTTTTTTGTTTGCAAGCAGCAGATTACGCGCAGAAA
AAAAGGATCTCAAGAAGATCCTTTGATCTTTTCTACGGGGTCTGACGCTCAGTGGAACGAAAACTCACGT
TAAGGGATTTTGGTCATGAGATTATCAAAAAGGATCTTCACCTAGATCCTTTTAAATTAAAAATGAAGTT
TTAAATCAATCTAAAGTATATATGAGTAAACTTGGTCTGACAGCGGCCGCAAATGCTAAACCACTGCAGT
GGTTACCAGTGCTTGATCAGTGAGGCACCGATCTCAGCGATCTGCCTATTTCGTTCGTCCATAGTGGCCT
GACTCCCCGTCGTGTAGATCACTACGATTCGTGAGGGCTTACCATCAGGCCCCAGCGCAGCAATGATGCC
GCGAGAGCCGCGTTCACCGGCCCCCGATTTGTCAGCAATGAACCAGCCAGCAGGGAGGGCCGAGCGAAGA
AGTGGTCCTGCTACTTTGTCCGCCTCCATCCAGTCTATGAGCTGCTGTCGTGATGCTAGAGTAAGAAGTT
CGCCAGTGAGTAGTTTCCGAAGAGTTGTGGCCATTGCTACTGGCATCGTGGTATCACGCTCGTCGTTCGG
TATGGCTTCGTTCAACTCTGGTTCCCAGCGGTCAAGCCGGGTCACATGATCACCCATATTATGAAGAAAT
GCAGTCAGCTCCTTAGGGCCTCCGATCGTTGTCAGAAGTAAGTTGGCCGCGGTGTTGTCGCTCATGGTAA
TGGCAGCACTACACAATTCTCTTACCGTCATGCCATCCGTAAGATGCTTTTCCGTGACCGGCGAGTACTC
AACCAAGTCGTTTTGTGAGTAGTGTATACGGCGACCAAGCTGCTCTTGCCCGGCGTCTATACGGGACAAC
ACCGCGCCACATAGCAGTACTTTGAAAGTGCTCATCATCGGGAATCGTTCTTCGGGGCGGAAAGACTCAA
GGATCTTGCCGCTATTGAGATCCAGTTCGATATAGCCCACTCTTGCACCCAGTTGATCTTCAGCATCTTT
TACTTTCACCAGCGTTTCGGGGTGTGCAAAAACAGGCAAGCAAAATGCCGCAAAGAAGGGAATGAGTGCG
ACACGAAAATGTTGGATGCTCATACTCGTCCTTTTTCAATATTATTGAAGCATTTATCAGGGTTACTAGT
ACGTCTCTCAAGGATAAGTAAGTAATATTAAGGTACGGGAGGTATTGGACAGGCCGCAATAAAATATCTT
TATTTTCATTACATCTGTGTGTTGGTTTTTTGTGTGAATCGATAGTACTAACATACGCTCTCCATCAAAA
CAAAACGAAACAAAACAAACTAGCAAAATAGGCTGTCCCCAGTGCAAGTGCAGGTGCCAGAACATTTCTC
TGGCCTAACTGGCCGGTACCTCTGGTCCTAGAGCCAACCTTCCATTTCCCCCCAGCCCCCACCTGTTTAA
GCTTCGAGGCCAGTGGGAGGAGGGAGGGGCCAGGCAGCTGAGGGCCAGGAGGGCCCAGTCGTGAGGCACT
GGGCAGGTAAGTATCAAGGTTACAAGACAGGTTTAAGGAGACCAATAGAAACTGGGCTTGTCGAGACAGA
GAAGACTCTTGCGTTTCTGATAGGCACCTATTGGTCTTACTGACATCCACTTTGCCTTTCTCTCCACAGG
TGTCCACCCTGCAGGCTTAAGCATGGCTAGCAAAGGAGAAGAACTCTTCACTGGAGTTGTCCCAATTCTT
GTTGAATTAGATTGATCTAGAGCATGCACCGGTGATATCGCGGCCGCATTAGGCACCCCAGGCTTTACAC
TTTATGCTTCCGGCTCGTATAATGTGTGGATTTTGAGTTAGGATCCGTCGAGATTTTCAGGAGCTAAGGA
AGCTAAAATGGAGAAAAAAATCACTGGATATACCACCGTTGATATATCCCAATGGCATCGTAAAGAACAT
TTTGAGGCATTTCAGTCAGTTGCTCAATGTACCTATAACCAGACCGTTCAGCTGGATATTACGGCCTTTT
TAAAGACCGTAAAGAAAAATAAGCACAAGTTTTATCCGGCCTTTATTCACATTCTTGCCCGCCTGATGAA
TGCTCATCCGGAATTCCGTATGGCAATGAAAGACGGTGAGCTGGTGATATGGGATAGTGTTCACCCTTGT
TACACCGTTTTCCATGAGCAAACTGAAACGTTTTCATCGCTCTGGAGTGAATACCACGACGATTTCCGGC
AGTTTCTACACATATATTCGCAAGATGTGGCGTGTTACGGTGAAAACCTGGCCTATTTCCCTAAAGGGTT
TATTGAGAATATGTTTTTCGTCTCAGCCAATCCCTGGGTGAGTTTCACCAGTTTTGATTTAAACGTGGCC
AATATGGACAACTTCTTCGCCCCCGTTTTCACCATGGGCAAATATTATACGCAAGGCGACAAGGTGCTGA
TGCCGCTGGCGATTCAGGTTCATCATGCCGTTTGTGATGGCTTCCATGTCGGCAGAATGCTTAATGAATT
ACAACAGTACTGCGATGAGTGGCAGGGCGGGGCGTAAACGCGTGGATCCGGCTTACTAAAAGCCAGATAA
CAGTATGCGTATTTGCGCGCTGATTTTTGCGGTATAAGAATATATACTGATATGTATACCCGAAGTATGT
CAAAAAGAGGTATGCTATGAAGCAGCGTATTACAGTGACAGTTGACAGCGACAGCTATCAGTTGCTCAAG
GCATATATGATGTCAATATCTCCGGTCTGGTAAGCACAACCATGCAGAATGAAGCCCGTCGTCTGCGTGC
CGAACGCTGGAAAGCGGAAAATCAGGAAGGGATGGCTGAGGTCGCCCGGTTTATTGAAATGAACGGCTCT
TTTGCTGACGAGAACAGGGGCTGGTGAAATGCAGTTTAAGGTTTACACCTATAAAAGAGAGAGCCGTTAT
CGTCTGTTTGTGGATGTACAGAGTGATATTATTGACACGCCCGGGCGACGGATG
Features (pLannotate 1.2.2; 15 found; start..end, strand, type, name):
    288..409     -  polyA_signal   SV40 poly(A) signal: SV40 polyadenylation signal
    432..500     -  CDS            large T antigen (fragment): large T antigen from SV40 (simian virus 40)
    516..645     +  CDS            TcR (fragment): tetracycline efflux protein; tet; confers resistance to tetracycline
    825..1413    -  rep_origin     ori: high-copy-number ColE1/pMB1/pBR322/pUC origin of replication
   1613..2473    -  CDS            AmpR: β-lactamase confers resistance to ampicillin, carbenicillin, and related antibiotics
   2474..2515    -  promoter       AmpR promoter (fragment): bla
   2578..2626    +  polyA_signal   poly(A) signal: synthetic polyadenylation signal
   2640..2731    +  misc_feature   pause site: RNA polymerase II transcriptional pause signal from the human α2 globin gene
   2877..3009    +  intron         chimeric intron: chimera between introns from human β-globin and immunoglobulin heavy chain genes
   3024..3092    +  CDS            cEGFP (fragment): cEGFP is a basic (constitutively fluorescent) green fluorescent protein published in 2008, derived from Aequorea victoria.
   3144..3174    +  promoter       lac UV5 promoter: E. coli lac promoter with an "up" mutation
   3198..3227    +  promoter       cat promoter (fragment): promoter of the E. coli cat gene encoding chloramphenicol acetyltransferase
   3228..3887    +  CDS            CmR: chloramphenicol acetyltransferase; cat; confers resistance to chloramphenicol
   4066..4224    +  CDS            ccdA (fragment): CCDA_ECO57 - Also known as H, letA. Experimental evidence at protein level: Swiss-Prot protein existence level 1. Antitoxin component of a type II toxin-antitoxin (TA) system which inhibits the post-segregational killing (PSK) of plasmid-free cells, also referred to as a plasmid addiction system. Binds to and blocks the activity of CcdB; will also remove bound CcdB protein from the CcdB-GyrA complex by forming a CcdA-CcdB complex, a process termed rejuvenation. Functions as a transcriptional corepressor for the ccdAB operon, repression also requires CcdB (By similarity). From Escherichia coli
   4229..207     +  CDS            ccdB (across the origin): CCDB_ECOLI - Also known as G, letB, letD. Experimental evidence at protein level: Swiss-Prot protein existence level 1. Toxic component of a type II toxin-antitoxin (TA) system, functioning in plasmid maintainence. Responsible for the post- segregational killing (PSK) of plasmid-free cells, also referred to as a plasmid addiction system. Half-life of over 2 hours. Cell killing by CcdB is accompanied by filamentation, defects in chromosome and plasmid segregation, defects in cell division, formation of anucleate cells, decreased DNA synthesis and plasmid loss. Interferes with the activity of DN
