[The description below was written by a language model from this plasmid's Addgene catalogue record and pLannotate feature annotations shown in this document.]
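Description:
hSTARR-seq_SULT1C vector is an empty mammalian screening backbone, derived from a Promega vector, for STARR-seq (self-transcribing active regulatory region sequencing), a massively parallel assay in which candidate enhancers from a DNA library are measured by their ability to drive their own transcription in human cells. It is propagated in E. coli on a high-copy ColE1/pUC-type origin with ampicillin resistance (β-lactamase). Because it also carries a chloramphenicol resistance gene and the ccdB toxin, the empty vector is selected with both antibiotics and must be maintained in a ccdB-tolerant strain.

The annotated mammalian unit begins with a synthetic poly(A) signal and an RNA polymerase II pause site from the human α2-globin gene, which insulate the reporter from read-through transcription originating in the backbone. Downstream lie a chimeric β-globin/immunoglobulin intron and a short GFP-derived fragment, followed by the CmR–ccdB stuffer cassette (with its bacterial lac UV5 and cat promoters and a ccdA fragment) and then an SV40 polyadenylation signal. The name implies that a SULT1C-derived core promoter initiates transcription, but no such promoter is annotated in the feature table, although an unannotated gap precedes the intron. According to the depositor, library fragments are inserted via the AgeI and SalI sites by In-Fusion cloning. This presumably replaces the ccdB cassette, giving negative selection against uncut vector in standard strains. Candidates then sit within the transcribed region upstream of the poly(A) site, so active enhancers become part of the reporter transcript and can be quantified by RNA sequencing. The sequenced record is 4,324 nt, larger than the listed 2,857 bp backbone size; the record does not explain the difference.
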