Addgene plasmid #99294: hSTARR-seq_SULT1C vector
Purpose: (Empty Backbone) Vector to measure enhancer activity of candidates from a DNA library by STARR-seq.
Depositing lab: Alexander Stark. Depositing organization: Research Institute of Molecular Pathology (IMP). Publication: Resolving systematic errors in widely used enhancer activity assays in human cells. Muerdter F, Boryn LM, Woodfin AR, Neumayr C, Rath M, Zabidi MA, Pagani M, Haberle V, Kazmar T, Catarino RR, Schernhuber K, Arnold CD, Stark A. Nat Methods. 2017 Dec 11. pii: nmeth.4534. doi: 10.1038/nmeth.4534. PubMed 29256496.
Backbone
  Vector backbone: hSTARR-seq_SULT1C vector
  Backbone manufacturer: Promega
  Backbone size (bp): 2857
  Vector type: Mammalian Expression ; hSTARR-seq screening vector
Growth in bacteria
  Bacterial resistance: Chloramphenicol and Ampicillin, 25 & 100 μg/mL
  Growth temperature: 37°C
  Growth strain: ccdB Survival
  Copy number: High Copy
Gene/Insert
  Gene/Insert name: None
Terms and licenses: Academic/Nonprofit Terms; Industry Terms: Not Available to Industry
Depositor comments: This screening vector can screen a DNA library which can be inserted via the AgeI and SalI restriction sides using subsequent In-Fusion reaction (Clontech) . Please see bioRxiv for preprint article. Posted 17 July 2017. DOI: 10.1101/164590
How to cite: hSTARR-seq_SULT1C vector was a gift from Alexander Stark (Addgene plasmid # 99294 ; http://n2t.net/addgene:99294 ; RRID:Addgene_99294)
